>Addgene plasmid #211014 | pHTN-HaloTag_BCL11A:1-773 | addgene full sequence | sequence record 423352 | Addgene NGS Result
TCAATATTGGCCATTAGCCATATTATTCATTGGTTATATAGCATAAATCAATATTGGCTATTGGCCATTG
CATACGTTGTATCTATATCATAATATGTACATTTATATTGGCTCATGTCCAATATGACCGCCATGTTGGC
ATTGATTATTGACTAGTTATTAATAGTAATCAATTACGGGGTCATTAGTTCATAGCCCATATATGGAGTT
CCGCGTTACATAACTTACGGTAAATGGCCCGCCTGGCTGACCGCCCAACGACCCCCGCCCATTGACGTCA
ATAATGACGTATGTTCCCATAGTAACGCCAATAGGGACTTTCCATTGACGTCAATGGGTGGAGTATTTAC
GGTAAACTGCCCACTTGGCAGTACATCAAGTGTATCATATGCCAAGTCCGCCCCCTATTGACGTCAATGA
CGGTAAATGGCCCGCCTGGCATTATGCCCAGTACATGACCTTACGGGACTTTCCTACTTGGCAGTACATC
TACGTATTAGTCATCGCTATTACCATGGTGATGCGGTTTTGGCAGTACACCAATGGGCGTGGATAGCGGT
TTGACTCACGGGGATTTCCAAGTCTCCACCCCATTGACGTCAATGGGAGTTTGTTTTGGCACCAAAATCA
ACGGGACTTTCCAAAATGTCGTAATAACCCCGCCCCGTTGACGCAAATGGGCGGTAGGCGTGTACGGTGG
GAGGTCTATATAAGCAGAGCTGGTTTAGTGAACCGTCAGATCACTAGAAGCTTTATTGCGGTAGTTTATC
ACAGTTAAATTGCTAACGCAGTCAGTGCTTCTGACACAACAGTCTCGAACTTAAGCTGCAGAAGTTGGTC
GTGAGGCACTGGGCAGGTAAGTATCAAGGTTACAAGACAGGTTTAAGGAGACCAATAGAAACTGGGCTTG
TCGAGACAGAGAAGACTCTTGCGTTTCTGATAGGCACCTATTGGTCTTACTGACATCCACTTTGCCTTTC
TCTCCACAGGTGTCCACTCCCAGTTCAATTACAGCTCTTAAGGCTAGAGTATTAATACGACTCACTATAG
GGCTAGCAAAGCCACCATGGCAGAAATCGGTACTGGCTTTCCATTCGACCCCCATTATGTGGAAGTCCTG
GGCGAGCGCATGCACTACGTCGATGTTGGTCCGCGCGATGGCACCCCTGTGCTGTTCCTGCACGGTAACC
CGACCTCCTCCTACGTGTGGCGCAACATCATCCCGCATGTTGCACCGACCCATCGCTGCATTGCTCCAGA
CCTGATCGGTATGGGCAAATCCGACAAACCAGACCTGGGTTATTTCTTCGACGACCACGTCCGCTTCATG
GATGCCTTCATCGAAGCCCTGGGTCTGGAAGAGGTCGTCCTGGTCATTCACGACTGGGGCTCCGCTCTGG
GTTTCCACTGGGCCAAGCGCAATCCAGAGCGCGTCAAAGGTATTGCATTTATGGAGTTCATCCGCCCTAT
CCCGACCTGGGACGAATGGCCAGAATTTGCCCGCGAGACCTTCCAGGCCTTCCGCACCACCGACGTCGGC
CGCAAGCTGATCATCGATCAGAACGTTTTTATCGAGGGTACGCTGCCGATGGGTGTCGTCCGCCCGCTGA
CTGAAGTCGAGATGGACCATTACCGCGAGCCGTTCCTGAATCCTGTTGACCGCGAGCCACTGTGGCGCTT
CCCAAACGAGCTGCCAATCGCCGGTGAGCCAGCGAACATCGTCGCGCTGGTCGAAGAATACATGGACTGG
CTGCACCAGTCCCCTGTCCCGAAGCTGCTGTTCTGGGGCACCCCAGGCGTTCTGATCCCACCGGCCGAAG
CCGCTCGCCTGGCCAAAAGCCTGCCTAACTGCAAGGCTGTGGACATCGGCCCGGGTCTGAATCTGCTGCA
AGAAGACAACCCGGACCTGATCGGCAGCGAGATCGCGCGCTGGCTGTCGACGCTCGAGATTTCCGGCGAG
CCAACCACTGAGGATCTGTACTTTCAGAGCGATAACGCGATCGCTTCCGAATTCATGTCTCGCCGCAAGC
AAGGCAAACCCCAGCACTTAAGCAAACGGGAATTCTCGCCCGAGCCTCTTGAAGCCATTCTTACAGATGA
TGAACCAGACCACGGCCCGTTGGGAGCTCCAGAAGGGGATCATGACCTCCTCACCTGTGGGCAGTGCCAG
ATGAACTTCCCATTGGGGGACATTCTTATTTTTATCGAGCACAAACGGAAACAATGCAATGGCAGCCTCT
GCTTAGAAAAAGCTGTGGATAAGCCACCTTCCCCTTCACCAATCGAGATGAAAAAAGCATCCAATCCCGT
GGAGGTTGGCATCCAGGTCACGCCAGAGGATGACGATTGTTTATCAACGTCATCTAGAGGAATTTGCCCC
AAACAGGAACACATAGCAGATAAACTTCTGCACTGGAGGGGCCTCTCCTCCCCTCGTTCTGCACATGGAG
CTCTAATCCCCACGCCTGGGATGAGTGCAGAATATGCCCCGCAGGGTATTTGTAAAGATGAGCCCAGCAG
CTACACATGTACAACTTGCAAACAGCCATTCACCAGTGCATGGTTTCTCTTGCAACACGCACAGAACACT
CATGGATTAAGAATCTACTTAGAAAGCGAACACGGAAGTCCCCTGACCCCGCGGGTTGGTATCCCTTCAG
GACTAGGTGCAGAATGTCCTTCCCAGCCACCTCTCCATGGGATTCATATTGCAGACAATAACCCCTTTAA
CCTGCTAAGAATACCAGGATCAGTATCGAGAGAGGCTTCCGGCCTGGCAGAAGGGCGCTTTCCACCCACT
CCCCCCCTGTTTAGTCCACCACCGAGACATCACTTGGACCCCCACCGCATAGAGCGCCTGGGGGCGGAAG
AGATGGCCCTGGCCACCCATCACCCGAGTGCCTTTGACAGGGTGCTGCGGTTGAATCCAATGGCTATGGA
GCCTCCCGCCATGGATTTCTCTAGGAGACTTAGAGAGCTGGCAGGGAACACGTCTAGCCCACCGCTGTCC
CCAGGCCGGCCCAGCCCTATGCAAAGGTTACTGCAACCATTCCAGCCAGGTAGCAAGCCGCCCTTCCTGG
CGACGCCCCCCCTCCCTCCTCTGCAATCCGCCCCTCCTCCCTCCCAGCCCCCGGTCAAGTCCAAGTCATG
CGAGTTCTGCGGCAAGACGTTCAAATTTCAGAGCAACCTGGTGGTGCACCGGCGCAGCCACACGGGCGAG
AAGCCCTACAAGTGCAACCTGTGCGACCACGCGTGCACCCAGGCCAGCAAGCTGAAGCGCCACATGAAGA
CGCACATGCACAAATCGTCCCCCATGACGGTCAAGTCCGACGACGGTCTCTCCACCGCCAGCTCCCCGGA
ACCCGGCACCAGCGACTTGGTGGGCAGCGCCAGCAGCGCGCTCAAGTCCGTGGTGGCCAAGTTCAAGAGC
GAGAACGACCCCAACCTGATCCCGGAGAACGGGGACGAGGAGGAAGAGGAGGACGACGAGGAAGAGGAAG
AAGAGGAGGAAGAGGAGGAGGAGGAGCTGACGGAGAGCGAGAGGGTGGACTACGGCTTCGGGCTGAGCCT
GGAGGCGGCGCGCCACCACGAGAACAGCTCGCGGGGCGCGGTCGTGGGCGTGGGCGACGAGAGCCGCGCC
CTGCCCGACGTCATGCAGGGCATGGTGCTCAGCTCCATGCAGCACTTCAGCGAGGCCTTCCACCAGGTCC
TGGGCGAGAAGCATAAGCGCGGCCACCTGGCCGAGGCCGAGGGCCACAGGGACACTTGCGACGAAGACTC
GGTGGCCGGCGAGTCGGACCGCATAGACGATGGCACTGTTAATGGCCGCGGCTGCTCCCCGGGCGAGTCG
GCCTCGGGGGGCCTGTCCAAAAAGCTGCTGCTGGGCAGCCCCAGCTCGCTGAGCCCCTTCTCTAAGCGCA
TCAAGCTCGAGAAGGAGTTCGACCTGCCCCCGGCCGCGATGCCCAACACGGAGAACGTGTACTCGCAGTG
GCTCGCCGGCTACGCGGCCTCCAGGCAGCTCAAAGATCCCTTCCTTAGCTTCGGAGACTCCAGACAATCG
CCTTTTGCCTCCTCGTCGGAGCACTCCTCGGAGAACGGGAGCTTGCGCTTCTCCACACCGCCCGGGGAGC
TGGACGGAGGGATCTCGGGGCGCAGCGGCACGGGAAGTGGAGGGAGCACGCCCCATATTAGTGGTCCGGG
CCCGGGCAGGCCCAGCTCAAAAGAGGGCAGACGCAGCGACACTTGTTCTTCACACACCCCCATTCGGCGT
AGTACCCAGAGAGCTCAAGATGTGTGGCAGTTTTCGGATGGAAGCTCGAGAGCCCTTAAGTTCTGAGATA
TCTAGATTTGGGCCCAATTCCTGCAGGATTTTGCGGCCGCTTGCTGAGTTGGCTGCTGCCACCGCTGAGC
AATAACTAGCATAACCCCTTGGCCGCTTCGAGCAGACATGATAAGATACATTGATGAGTTTGGACAAACC
ACAACTAGAATGCAGTGAAAAAAATGCTTTATTTGTGAAATTTGTGATGCTATTGCTTTATTTGTAACCA
TTATAAGCTGCAATAAACAAGTTAACAACAACAATTGCATTCATTTTATGTTTCAGGTTCAGGGGGAGAT
GTGGGAGGTTTTTTTAAGCAAGTAAAACCTCTACAAATGTGGTAAAATCGAATTTTAACAAAATATTAAC
GCTTACAATTTCCTGATGCGGTATTTTCTCCTTACGCATCTGTGCGGTATTTCACACCGCATACGCGGAT
CTGCGCAGCACCATGGCCTGAAATAACCTCTGAAAGAGGAACTTGGTTAGGTACCTTCTGAGGCGGAAAG
AACCAGCTGTGGAATGTGTGTCAGTTAGGGTGTGGAAAGTCCCCAGGCTCCCCAGCAGGCAGAAGTATGC
AAAGCATGCATCTCAATTAGTCAGCAACCAGGTGTGGAAAGTCCCCAGGCTCCCCAGCAGGCAGAAGTAT
GCAAAGCATGCATCTCAATTAGTCAGCAACCATAGTCCCGCCCCTAACTCCGCCCATCCCGCCCCTAACT
CCGCCCAGTTCCGCCCATTCTCCGCCCCATGGCTGACTAATTTTTTTTATTTATGCAGAGGCCGAGGCCG
CCTCGGCCTCTGAGCTATTCCAGAAGTAGTGAGGAGGCTTTTTTGGAGGCCTAGGCTTTTGCAAAAAGCT
TGATTCTTCTGACACAACAGTCTCGAACTTAAGGCTAGAGCCACCATGATTGAACAAGATGGATTGCACG
CAGGTTCTCCGGCCGCTTGGGTGGAGAGGCTATTCGGCTATGACTGGGCACAACAGACAATCGGCTGCTC
TGATGCCGCCGTGTTCCGGCTGTCAGCGCAGGGGCGCCCGGTTCTTTTTGTCAAGACCGACCTGTCCGGT
GCCCTGAATGAACTGCAGGACGAGGCAGCGCGGCTATCGTGGCTGGCCACGACGGGCGTTCCTTGCGCAG
CTGTGCTCGACGTTGTCACTGAAGCGGGAAGGGACTGGCTGCTATTGGGCGAAGTGCCGGGGCAGGATCT
CCTGTCATCTCACCTTGCTCCTGCCGAGAAAGTATCCATCATGGCTGATGCAATGCGGCGGCTGCATACG
CTTGATCCGGCTACCTGCCCATTCGACCACCAAGCGAAACATCGCATCGAGCGAGCACGTACTCGGATGG
AAGCCGGTCTTGTCGATCAGGATGATCTGGACGAAGAGCATCAGGGGCTCGCGCCAGCCGAACTGTTCGC
CAGGCTCAAGGCGCGCATGCCCGACGGCGAGGATCTCGTCGTGACCCATGGCGATGCCTGCTTGCCGAAT
ATCATGGTGGAAAATGGCCGCTTTTCTGGATTCATCGACTGTGGCCGGCTGGGTGTGGCGGACCGCTATC
AGGACATAGCGTTGGCTACCCGTGATATTGCTGAAGAGCTTGGCGGCGAATGGGCTGACCGCTTCCTCGT
GCTTTACGGTATCGCCGCTCCCGATTCGCAGCGCATCGCCTTCTATCGCCTTCTTGACGAGTTCTTCTGA
GCGGGACTCTGGGGTTCGAAATGACCGACCAAGCGACGCCCAACCTGCCATCACGATGGCCGCAATAAAA
TATCTTTATTTTCATTACATCTGTGTGTTGGTTTTTTGTGTGAATCGATAGCGATAAGGATCCTCTTTGC
GCTTGCGTTTTCCCTTGTCCAGATAGCCCAGTAGCTGACATTCATCCGGGGTCAGCACCGTTTCTGCGGA
CTGGCTTTCTACGTAATGGTTTCTTAGACGTCAGGTGGCACTTTTCGGGGAAATGTGCGCGGAACCCCTA
TTTGTTTATTTTTCTAAATACATTCAAATATGTATCCGCTCATGAGACAATAACCCTGATAAATGCTTCA
ATAATATTGAAAAAGGAAGAGTATGAGTATTCAACATTTCCGTGTCGCCCTTATTCCCTTTTTTGCGGCA
TTTTGCCTTCCTGTTTTTGCTCACCCAGAAACGCTGGTGAAAGTAAAAGATGCTGAAGATCAGTTGGGTG
CACGAGTGGGTTACATCGAACTGGATCTCAACAGCGGTAAGATCCTTGAGAGTTTTCGCCCCGAAGAACG
TTTTCCAATGATGAGCACTTTCAAAGTTCTGCTATGTGGCGCGGTATTATCCCGTATTGACGCCGGGCAA
GAGCAACTCGGTCGCCGCATACACTATTCTCAGAATGACTTGGTTGAGTACTCACCAGTCACAGAAAAGC
ATCTTACGGATGGCATGACAGTAAGAGAATTATGCAGTGCTGCCATAACCATGAGTGATAACACTGCGGC
CAACTTACTTCTGACAACTATCGGAGGACCGAAGGAGCTAACCGCTTTTTTGCACAACATGGGGGATCAT
GTAACTCGCCTTGATCGTTGGGAACCGGAGCTGAATGAAGCCATACCAAACGACGAGCGTGACACCACGA
TGCCTGTAGCAATGGCAACAACGTTGCGCAAACTATTAACTGGCGAACTACTTACTCTAGCTTCCCGGCA
ACAATTAATAGACTGGATGGAGGCGGATAAAGTTGCAGGACCACTTCTGCGCTCGGCCCTTCCGGCTGGC
TGGTTTATTGCTGATAAATCTGGAGCCGGTGAGCGTGGGTCTCGCGGTATCATTGCAGCACTGGGGCCAG
ATGGTAAGCCCTCCCGTATCGTAGTTATCTACACGACGGGGAGTCAGGCAACTATGGATGAACGAAATAG
ACAGATCGCTGAGATAGGTGCCTCACTGATTAAGCATTGGTAATTCGAAATGACCGACCAAGCGACGCCC
AACCGGTATCAGCTCACTCAAAGGCGGTAATACGGTTATCCACAGAATCAGGGGATAACGCAGGAAAGAA
CATGTGAGCAAAAGGCCAGCAAAAGGCCAGGAACCGTAAAAAGGCCGCGTTGCTGGCGTTTTTCCATAGG
CTCCGCCCCCCTGACGAGCATCACAAAAATCGACGCTCAAGTCAGAGGTGGCGAAACCCGACAGGACTAT
AAAGATACCAGGCGTTTCCCCCTGGAAGCTCCCTCGTGCGCTCTCCTGTTCCGACCCTGCCGCTTACCGG
ATACCTGTCCGCCTTTCTCCCTTCGGGAAGCGTGGCGCTTTCTCATAGCTCACGCTGTAGGTATCTCAGT
TCGGTGTAGGTCGTTCGCTCCAAGCTGGGCTGTGTGCACGAACCCCCCGTTCAGCCCGACCGCTGCGCCT
TATCCGGTAACTATCGTCTTGAGTCCAACCCGGTAAGACACGACTTATCGCCACTGGCAGCAGCCACTGG
TAACAGGATTAGCAGAGCGAGGTATGTAGGCGGTGCTACAGAGTTCTTGAAGTGGTGGCCTAACTACGGC
TACACTAGAAGGACAGTATTTGGTATCTGCGCTCTGCTGAAGCCAGTTACCTTCGGAAAAAGAGTTGGTA
GCTCTTGATCCGGCAAACAAACCACCGCTGGTAGCGGTGGTTTTTTTGTTTGCAAGCAGCAGATTACGCG
CAGAAAAAAAGGATTTCAAGAAGATCCTTTGATCTTTTCTACGGGGTCTGACGCTCAGTGGAACGAAAAC
TCACGTTAAGGGATTTTGGTCATGAGATTATCAAAAAGGATCTTCACCTAGATCCTTTTATAGTCCGGAA
ATACAGGAACGCACGCTGGATGGCCCTTCGCTGGGATGGTGAAACCATGAAAAATGGCAGCTTCAGTGGA
TTAAGTGGGGGTAATGTGGCCTGTACCCTCTGGTTGCATAGGTATTCATACGGTTAAAATTTATCAGGCG
CGATTGCGGCAGTTTTTCGGGTGGTTTGTTGCCATTTTTACCTGTCTGCTGCCGTGATCGCGCTGAACGC
GTTTTAGCGGTGCGTACAATTAAGGGATTATGGTAAATCCACTTACTGTCTGCCCTCGTAGCCATCGAGA
TAAACCGCAGTACTCCGGCCACGATGCGTCCGGCGTAGAGGATCGAGATCT
Features (pLannotate 1.2.2; 21 found; start..end, strand, type, name):
    140..517     +  enhancer       CMV enhancer: human cytomegalovirus immediate early enhancer
    519..718     +  promoter       CMV promoter: human cytomegalovirus (CMV) immediate early promoter
    857..989     +  intron         chimeric intron: chimera between introns from human β-globin and immunoglobulin heavy chain genes
   1033..1051    +  promoter       T7 promoter: promoter for bacteriophage T7 RNA polymerase
   1067..1957    +  CDS            HaloTag®: modified bacterial dehalogenase that forms covalent bonds with chloroalkane derivatives
   1970..1990    +  CDS            TEV site: tobacco etch virus (TEV) protease recognition and cleavage site
   2015..4333    +  CDS            Bcl11a: BC11A_MOUSE - Also known as Ctip1, Evi9, Kiaa1809. Experimental evidence at protein level: Swiss-Prot protein existence level 1. Transcription factor (By similarity). Associated with the BAF SWI/SNF chromatin remodeling complex (PubMed:23644491). Binds to the 5'-TGACCA-3' sequence motif in regulatory regions of target genes (By similarity). May play a role in hematopoiesis (PubMed:10757802). Essential factor in lymphopoiesis, required for B-cell formation in fetal liver (PubMed:12717432). May function as a modulator of the transcriptional repression activity of NR2F2 (PubMed:10744719). From Mu
   4383..4408    +  CDS            SET1 (fragment): solubility-enhancement tag derived from T7 phage gene 10B
   4416..4432    +  terminator     T7 terminator (fragment): transcription terminator for bacteriophage T7 RNA polymerase
   4452..4573    -  polyA_signal   SV40 poly(A) signal: SV40 polyadenylation signal
   4596..4664    -  CDS            large T antigen (fragment): large T antigen from SV40 (simian virus 40)
   4669..4701    +  rep_origin     M13 ori (fragment): M13 bacteriophage origin of replication; arrow indicates direction of (+) strand synthesis
   4702..4753    -  misc_feature   bom (fragment): basis of mobility region from pBR322
   4818..5175    +  promoter       SV40 promoter: SV40 enhancer and early promoter
   5226..6017    +  CDS            neo: KKA2_KLEPN - Also known as kan, nptII. Experimental evidence at protein level: Swiss-Prot protein existence level 1. Resistance to kanamycin, neomycin, paromomycin, ribostamycin, butirosin and gentamicin B. From Klebsiella pneumoniae.
   6084..6132    +  polyA_signal   poly(A) signal: synthetic polyadenylation signal
   6153..6245    -  CDS            tnpA (fragment): TN5P_ECOLX - Also known as tnp. Experimental evidence at protein level: Swiss-Prot protein existence level 1. Mediates transposition of transposon Tn5 by a 'cut and paste' mechanism. First, the monomeric transposase binds the 19 bp inverted DNA repeats flanking the transposon. Then, dimerization of the DNA- bound transposase creates a synaptic DNA complex. After nicking of the first DNA strand, excision of the transposon proceeds through a series of intermediates. The transposase then mediates the insertion of the transposon at a new site by strand transfer. The activity of the wild- type tran
   6288..6392    +  promoter       AmpR promoter: bla
   6393..7253    +  CDS            AmpR: β-lactamase; bla; confers resistance to ampicillin, carbenicillin, and related antibiotics
   7411..7999    -  rep_origin     ori: high-copy-number ColE1/pMB1/pBR322/pUC origin of replication
   8115..8398    +  misc_feature   cer region: ColE1-derived recombination site that helps to maintain plasmids as monomers
