[The description below was written by a language model from this plasmid's Addgene catalogue record and pLannotate feature annotations shown in this document.]
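Description:
pHTN-HaloTag_BCL11A:1-773 is a mammalian expression plasmid of about 8.5 kb, built on the commercial pHTN-HaloTag backbone, that produces human BCL11A with an N-terminal HaloTag. It is propagated in E. coli through a high-copy ColE1/pUC-type origin with ampicillin selection (AmpR under its own bla promoter). A ColE1 cer site helps keep the plasmid monomeric. For selection in mammalian cells, an SV40 enhancer/early promoter drives a neomycin phosphotransferase gene followed by a synthetic poly(A) signal, giving G418 resistance.

The expression cassette starts with the CMV immediate-early enhancer and promoter, followed by a chimeric β-globin/immunoglobulin intron that promotes efficient processing of the transcript. A T7 promoter just upstream of the coding region would also allow in vitro transcription. The open reading frame encodes HaloTag, a modified bacterial dehalogenase that bonds covalently to chloroalkane ligands. This is followed by a linker containing a TEV protease site and then the 2,319 bp BCL11A insert covering residues M1 to F773. The record describes the insert as isoform 2, derived from a Mammalian Gene Collection clone. The automated annotation labels this region by its closest match, mouse Bcl11a, but the catalogue entry gives the species as human. The insert was added by ligation-independent cloning between retained EcoRI and EcoRV sites, and an SV40 poly(A) signal lies downstream. Several short fragments annotated after the insert appear to be backbone remnants.

The HaloTag fusion permits fluorescent labelling, capture on chloroalkane resins or proximity-based cellular assays of this zinc-finger transcription factor. The specific assay is not stated, although the associated publication concerns protein ligandability studies.
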