Addgene plasmid #211014: pHTN-HaloTag_BCL11A:1-773
Purpose: Mammalian expression of full-length human BCL11A. N-terminal HaloTag.
Depositing lab: Cheryl Arrowsmith. Publication: A Target Class Ligandability Evaluation of WD40 Repeat-Containing Proteins. Ackloo S, Li F, Szewczyk M, Seitova A, Loppnau P, Zeng H, Xu J, Ahmad S, Arnautova YA, Baghaie AJ, Beldar S, Bolotokova A, Centrella PA, Chau I, Clark MA, Cuozzo JW, Dehghani-Tafti S, Disch JS, Dong A, Dumas A, Feng JA, Ghiabi P, Gibson E, Gilmer J, Goldman B, Green SR, Guie MA, Guilinger JP, Harms N, Herasymenko O, Houliston S, Hutchinson A, Kearnes S, Keefe AD, Kimani SW, Kramer T, Kutera M, Kwak HA, Lento C, Li Y, Liu J, Loup J, Machado RAC, Mulhern CJ, Perveen S, Righetto GL, Riley P, Shrestha S, Sigel EA, Silva M, Sintchak MD, Slakman BL, Taylor RD, Thompson J, Torng W, Underkoffler C, von Rechenberg M, Walsh RT, Watson I, Wilson DJ, Wolf E, Yadav M, Yazdi AK, Zhang J, Zhang Y, Santhakumar V, Edwards AM, Barsyte-Lovejoy D, Schapira M, Brown PJ, Halabelian L, Arrowsmith CH. J Med Chem. 2025 Jan 23;68(2):1092-1112. doi: 10.1021/acs.jmedchem.4c02010. Epub 2024 Nov 4. PubMed 39495097.
Backbone
  Vector backbone: pHTN-HaloTag
  Backbone manufacturer: Promega
  Vector type: Mammalian Expression
  Selectable markers: Neomycin (select with G418)
Growth in bacteria
  Bacterial resistance: Ampicillin, 100 μg/mL
  Growth temperature: 37°C
  Growth strain: DH5alpha
  Copy number: High Copy
Gene/Insert
  Gene/Insert name: BCL11A:M1-F773
  Species: H. sapiens (human)
  Insert size (bp): 2319
  Mutation: isoform 2
  Entrez Gene: BCL11A (a.k.a. CTIP1, DILOS, EVI9, HBFQTL5, SMARCM1, ZNF856)
  Promoter: CMV
  Tag / fusion protein: HaloTag (N terminal on insert)
  Cloning method: Ligation Independent Cloning
  Sequencing primers: 5′ ACCTGATCGGCAGCGAGATC; 3′ CTTATCATGTCTGCTCGAAG
Resource information
  A portion of this plasmid was derived from a plasmid made by: Mammalian Gene Collection (BC021098.1)
Terms and licenses: Academic/Nonprofit Terms; Industry Terms: Not Available to Industry
Depositor comments: 5' Cloning Site: EcoR1 (not destroyed), 3' Cloning Site: EcoRV (not destroyed). N terminal tag: maeigtgfpfdphyvevlgermhyvdvgprdgtpvlflhgnptssyvwrniiphvapthrciapdligmgksdkpdlgyffddhvrfmdafiealgleevvlvihdwgsalgfhwakrnpervkgiafmefirpiptwdewpefaretfqafrttdvgrkliidqnvfiegtlpmgvvrpltevemdhyrepflnpvdreplwrfpnelpiagepanivalveeymdwlhqspvpkllfwgtpgvlippaeaarlakslpnckavdigpglnllqednpdligseiarwlstleisgepttedlyfqsdnaiasef.
How to cite: pHTN-HaloTag_BCL11A:1-773 was a gift from Cheryl Arrowsmith (Addgene plasmid # 211014 ; http://n2t.net/addgene:211014 ; RRID:Addgene_211014)
