>Addgene plasmid #211014 | pHTN-HaloTag_BCL11A:1-773 | depositor partial sequence | sequence record 411508 | Insert sequence
ATGTCTCGCCGCAAGCAAGGCAAACCCCAGCACTTAAGCAAACGGGAATTCTCGCCCGAGCCTCTTGAAG
CCATTCTTACAGATGATGAACCAGACCACGGCCCGTTGGGAGCTCCAGAAGGGGATCATGACCTCCTCAC
CTGTGGGCAGTGCCAGATGAACTTCCCATTGGGGGACATTCTTATTTTTATCGAGCACAAACGGAAACAA
TGCAATGGCAGCCTCTGCTTAGAAAAAGCTGTGGATAAGCCACCTTCCCCTTCACCAATCGAGATGAAAA
AAGCATCCAATCCCGTGGAGGTTGGCATCCAGGTCACGCCAGAGGATGACGATTGTTTATCAACGTCATC
TAGAGGAATTTGCCCCAAACAGGAACACATAGCAGATAAACTTCTGCACTGGAGGGGCCTCTCCTCCCCT
CGTTCTGCACATGGAGCTCTAATCCCCACGCCTGGGATGAGTGCAGAATATGCCCCGCAGGGTATTTGTA
AAGATGAGCCCAGCAGCTACACATGTACAACTTGCAAACAGCCATTCACCAGTGCATGGTTTCTCTTGCA
ACACGCACAGAACACTCATGGATTAAGAATCTACTTAGAAAGCGAACACGGAAGTCCCCTGACCCCGCGG
GTTGGTATCCCTTCAGGACTAGGTGCAGAATGTCCTTCCCAGCCACCTCTCCATGGGATTCATATTGCAG
ACAATAACCCCTTTAACCTGCTAAGAATACCAGGATCAGTATCGAGAGAGGCTTCCGGCCTGGCAGAAGG
GCGCTTTCCACCCACTCCCCCCCTGTTTAGTCCACCACCGAGACATCACTTGGACCCCCACCGCATAGAG
CGCCTGGGGGCGGAAGAGATGGCCCTGGCCACCCATCACCCGAGTGCCTTTGACAGGGTGCTGCGGTTGA
ATCCAATGGCTATGGAGCCTCCCGCCATGGATTTCTCTAGGAGACTTAGAGAGCTGGCAGGGAACACGTC
TAGCCCACCGCTGTCCCCAGGCCGGCCCAGCCCTATGCAAAGGTTACTGCAACCATTCCAGCCAGGTAGC
AAGCCGCCCTTCCTGGCGACGCCCCCCCTCCCTCCTCTGCAATCCGCCCCTCCTCCCTCCCAGCCCCCGG
TCAAGTCCAAGTCATGCGAGTTCTGCGGCAAGACGTTCAAATTTCAGAGCAACCTGGTGGTGCACCGGCG
CAGCCACACGGGCGAGAAGCCCTACAAGTGCAACCTGTGCGACCACGCGTGCACCCAGGCCAGCAAGCTG
AAGCGCCACATGAAGACGCACATGCACAAATCGTCCCCCATGACGGTCAAGTCCGACGACGGTCTCTCCA
CCGCCAGCTCCCCGGAACCCGGCACCAGCGACTTGGTGGGCAGCGCCAGCAGCGCGCTCAAGTCCGTGGT
GGCCAAGTTCAAGAGCGAGAACGACCCCAACCTGATCCCGGAGAACGGGGACGAGGAGGAAGAGGAGGAC
GACGAGGAAGAGGAAGAAGAGGAGGAAGAGGAGGAGGAGGAGCTGACGGAGAGCGAGAGGGTGGACTACG
GCTTCGGGCTGAGCCTGGAGGCGGCGCGCCACCACGAGAACAGCTCGCGGGGCGCGGTCGTGGGCGTGGG
CGACGAGAGCCGCGCCCTGCCCGACGTCATGCAGGGCATGGTGCTCAGCTCCATGCAGCACTTCAGCGAG
GCCTTCCACCAGGTCCTGGGCGAGAAGCATAAGCGCGGCCACCTGGCCGAGGCCGAGGGCCACAGGGACA
CTTGCGACGAAGACTCGGTGGCCGGCGAGTCGGACCGCATAGACGATGGCACTGTTAATGGCCGCGGCTG
CTCCCCGGGCGAGTCGGCCTCGGGGGGCCTGTCCAAAAAGCTGCTGCTGGGCAGCCCCAGCTCGCTGAGC
CCCTTCTCTAAGCGCATCAAGCTCGAGAAGGAGTTCGACCTGCCCCCGGCCGCGATGCCCAACACGGAGA
ACGTGTACTCGCAGTGGCTCGCCGGCTACGCGGCCTCCAGGCAGCTCAAAGATCCCTTCCTTAGCTTCGG
AGACTCCAGACAATCGCCTTTTGCCTCCTCGTCGGAGCACTCCTCGGAGAACGGGAGCTTGCGCTTCTCC
ACACCGCCCGGGGAGCTGGACGGAGGGATCTCGGGGCGCAGCGGCACGGGAAGTGGAGGGAGCACGCCCC
ATATTAGTGGTCCGGGCCCGGGCAGGCCCAGCTCAAAAGAGGGCAGACGCAGCGACACTTGTTCTTCACA
CACCCCCATTCGGCGTAGTACCCAGAGAGCTCAAGATGTGTGGCAGTTTTCGGATGGAAGCTCGAGAGCC
CTTAAGTTC
